>Addgene plasmid #145676 | pGBW-m4046797 | addgene full sequence | sequence record 292488 | Addgene NGS Result
CATCGATCTCGATCCCGCGAAATTAATACGACTCACTATAGGGGAATTGTGAGCGGATAACAATTCCCCT
CTAGAAATAATTTTGTTTAACTTTAAGAAGGAGACTCTTCTATGGAGAGCCTTGTCCCTGGTTTCAAC
[348 nt withheld, positions 139-486]
AACGGTAATAAAGGAGCTGGTGGCCATAGTTACGGCGCCGATCTAAAGTCATTTGACTTAGGCGACGAGC
TTGGCACTGATCCTTATGAAGATTTTCAAGAAAACTGGAACACTAAACATAGCAGTGGTGTTACCCGTGA
ACTCATGCGTGAGCTTAACGGAGAGAACCTGTACTTTCAAAGCCACCATCATCACCATCATTAACCGGCT
TATCGGTCAGTTTCACCTGATTTACGTAAAAACCCGCTTCGGCGGGTTTTTGCTTTTGGAGGGGCAGAAA
GATGAATGACTGTCCACGACGCTATACCCAAAAGAAAAAGCTTGAGATCCTTTTTTTCTGCGCGTAATCT
GCTGCTTGCAAACAAAAAAACCACCGCTACCAGCGGTGGTTTGTTTGCCGGATCAAGAGCTACCAACTCT
TTTTCCGAAGGTAACTGGCTTCAGCAGAGCGCAGATACCAAATACTGTTCTTCTAGTGTAGCCGTAGTTA
GGCCACCACTTCAAGAACTCTGTAGCACCGCCTACATACCTCGCTCTGCTAATCCTGTTACCAGTGGCTG
CTGCCAGTGGCGATAAGTCGTGTCTTACCGGGTTGGACTCAAGACGATAGTTACCGGATAAGGCGCAGCG
GTCGGGCTGAACGGGGGGTTCGTGCACACAGCCCAGCTTGGAGCGAACGACCTACACCGAACTGAGATAC
CTACAGCGTGAGCTATGAGAAAGCGCCACGCTTCCCGAAGGGAGAAAGGCGGACAGGTATCCGGTAAGCG
GCAGGGTCGGAACAGGAGAGCGCACGAGGGAGCTTCCAGGGGGAAACGCCTGGTATCTTTATAGTCCTGT
CGGGTTTCGCCACCTCTGACTTGAGCGTCGATTTTTGTGATGCTCGTCAGGGGGGCGGAGCCTATGGAAA
TTGATCGGGCACGTAAGAGGTTCCAACTTTCACCATAATGAAATAAGATCACTACCGGGCGTATTTTTTG
AGTTATCGAGATTTTCAGGAGCTAAGGAAGCTAAAATGGAGAAAAAAATCACTGGATATACCACCGTTGA
TATATCCCAATGGCATCGTAAAGAACATTTTGAGGCATTTCAGTCAGTTGCTCAATGTACCTATAACCAG
ACCGTTCAGCTGGATATTACGGCCTTTTTAAAGACCGTAAAGAAAAATAAGCACAAGTTTTATCCGGCCT
TTATTCACATTCTTGCCCGCCTGATGAATGCTCATCCGGAATTTCGTATGGCAATGAAAGACGGTGAGCT
GGTGATATGGGATAGTGTTCACCCTTGTTACACCGTTTTCCATGAGCAAACTGAAACGTTTTCATCGCTC
TGGAGTGAATACCACGACGATTTCCGGCAGTTTCTACACATATATTCGCAAGATGTGGCGTGTTACGGTG
AAAACCTGGCCTATTTCCCTAAAGGGTTTATTGAGAATATGTTTTTCGTTTCAGCCAATCCCTGGGTGAG
TTTCACCAGTTTTGATTTAAACGTGGCCAATATGGACAACTTCTTCGCCCCCGTTTTCACCATGGGCAAA
TATTATACGCAAGGCGACAAGGTGCTGATGCCGCTGGCGATTCAGGTTCATCATGCCGTTTGTGATGGCT
TCCATGTCGGCAGAATGCTTAATGAATTACAACAGTACTGCGATGAGTGGCAGGGCGGGGCGTAATTTGA
TATCGAGCTCGCTTGGACTCCTGTTGATAGATCCAGTAATGACCTCAGAACTCCATCTGGATTTGTTCAG
AACGCTCGGTTGCCGCCGGGCGTTTTTTATTGGT
Features (pLannotate 1.2.2; 8 found; start..end, strand, type, name):
     24..42      +  promoter       T7 promoter: promoter for bacteriophage T7 RNA polymerase
     43..67      +  protein_bind   lac operator: The lac repressor binds to the lac operator to inhibit transcription in E. coli. This inhibition can be relieved by adding lactose or isopropyl-β-D-thiogalactopyranoside (IPTG). lac repressor encoded by lacI
     82..104     +  RBS            RBS: efficient ribosome binding site from bacteriophage T7 gene 10 (Olins and Rangwala, 1989)
    112..648     +  CDS            R1A_SARS2 (fragment) (sequence partly withheld): Experimental evidence at protein level: Swiss-Prot protein existence level 1. [Non-structural protein 10]: Plays a pivotal role in viral transcription by stimulating both nsp14 3'-5' exoribonuclease and nsp16 2'-O-methyltransferase activities. Therefore plays an essential role in viral mRNAs cap methylation. From Severe acute respiratory syndrome coronavirus 2 (2019-nCoV) (SARS-CoV-2).
    808..1396    +  rep_origin     ori: high-copy-number ColE1/pMB1/pBR322/pUC origin of replication
   1404..1501    +  promoter       cat promoter: promoter of the E. coli cat gene encoding chloramphenicol acetyltransferase
   1502..2158    +  CDS            cat: CAT_ECOLX - Experimental evidence at protein level: Swiss-Prot protein existence level 1. This enzyme is an effector of chloramphenicol resistance in bacteria. From Escherichia coli. This protein is used as a marker in many commonly used cloning vectors, such as pACYC184.
   2232..2266    +  terminator     lambda t0 terminator: minimal transcription terminator from phage lambda (Scholtissek and Grosse, 1987)
