[The description below was written by a language model from this plasmid's Addgene catalogue record and pLannotate feature annotations shown in this document.]
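Description:
pGBW-m4046797 is a compact bacterial expression plasmid (about 2.3 kb in the sequenced record) built for producing the SARS-CoV-2 leader protein, the N-terminal cleavage product of the ORF1ab polyprotein commonly known as nsp1, in E. coli. The minimal backbone consists of little more than a high-copy ColE1/pUC-type origin of replication and a chloramphenicol acetyltransferase (cat) gene driven by its own promoter, so the plasmid is maintained under chloramphenicol selection. A lambda t0 terminator lies downstream of the cat gene.

The expression cassette follows the familiar T7/lac design. A T7 promoter is immediately followed by a lac operator, then the efficient ribosome binding site from phage T7 gene 10 and an ATG start codon preceding the wild-type viral coding sequence of roughly 530 bp. Transcription therefore requires a host that supplies T7 RNA polymerase, and lac repressor binding at the operator keeps expression low until it is relieved by IPTG or lactose. No lacI gene is annotated on the plasmid, so repressor would presumably have to come from the host. The automated annotation identifies the insert as a fragment of the SARS-CoV-2 replicase polyprotein 1a. The nsp10 function text attached to that feature is generic to the polyprotein entry and does not describe this insert.

The catalogue lists a TEV-cleavable 6xHis tag at the C terminus, supplied by the backbone, although the feature table does not annotate it separately. Such a tag would allow affinity purification on immobilised metal resin followed by protease removal. The construct is suited to recombinant production of the protein for biochemical, structural or assay work.
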