Addgene plasmid #145676: pGBW-m4046797
Purpose: Bacterial Expression plasmid for SARS-CoV-2 leader protein
Depositing lab: Ginkgo Bioworks & Benjie Chen. Depositing organization: Ginkgo Bioworks.
Backbone
  Vector backbone: ori-013 - marker | cmR
  Backbone size w/o insert (bp): 1462
  Vector type: Bacterial Expression
Growth in bacteria
  Bacterial resistance: Chloramphenicol, 25 μg/mL
  Growth temperature: 30°C
  Growth strain: DH5alpha
  Copy number: High Copy
Gene/Insert
  Gene/Insert name: SARS-CoV-2 leader protein
  Species: Escherichia coli str. K-12 substr. MG1655; Severe acute respiratory syndrome coronavirus 2
  Insert size (bp): 533
  Mutation: wt
  Entrez Gene: ORF1ab (a.k.a. GU280_gp01)
  Promoter: Promoter | pT7 ; Operator | lacO ; RBS | T7_rbs ; Start Codon | ATG
  Tag / fusion protein: Cleavable TEV;6xHIS (C terminal on backbone)
  Cloning method: Unknown
Resource information
  A portion of this plasmid was derived from a plasmid made by: GinkgoBioworks
Depositor comments: NCBI Reference Sequence: YP_009725297.1
How to cite: pGBW-m4046797 was a gift from Ginkgo Bioworks & Benjie Chen (Addgene plasmid # 145676 ; http://n2t.net/addgene:145676 ; RRID:Addgene_145676)
